Addgene plasmid #14548: pLV.PARP1#5
Depositing lab: Didier Trono. Depositing organization: Swiss Federal Institute of Technology (EPFL). Publication: DNA damage sensors ATM, ATR, DNA-PKcs, and PARP-1 are dispensable for human immunodeficiency virus type 1 integration. Ariumi Y, Turelli P, Masutani M, Trono D. J Virol. 2005 Mar . 79(5):2973-8. 10.1128/JVI.79.5.2973-2978.2005 PubMed 15709017.
Backbone
  Vector backbone: pRDI292
  Vector type: Mammalian Expression, Lentiviral, RNAi
  Selectable markers: Puromycin
Growth in bacteria
  Bacterial resistance: Ampicillin, 100 μg/mL
  Growth temperature: 37°C
  Growth strain: Stbl3
  Copy number: High Copy
Gene/Insert
  Gene/Insert name: PARP1 shRNA (alt name: PARP1)
  Species: H. sapiens (human)
  Insert size (bp): 60
  Entrez Gene: PARP1 (a.k.a. ADPRT, ADPRT 1, ADPRT1, ARTD1, PARP, PARP-1, PARS, PPOL, Poly-PARP, pADPRT-1)
  Cloning method: Restriction Enzyme; 5′ cloning site BamHI (not destroyed); 3′ cloning site SalI (not destroyed)
  Sequencing primers: 5′ H1
Terms and licenses: Academic/Nonprofit Terms; Industry Terms: Not Available to Industry
Depositor comments: Sense oligo sequence used for cloning: PARP-1 #5, 5'-ATCCCCGTTG CTGATGGGTA GTACCTTCAA GAGAGGTACT ACCCATCAGC AACTTTTTGG AAA-3'.
How to cite: pLV.PARP1#5 was a gift from Didier Trono (Addgene plasmid # 14548 ; http://n2t.net/addgene:14548 ; RRID:Addgene_14548)
