[The description below was written by a language model from this plasmid's Addgene catalogue record.]
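Description:
pLV.PARP1#5 is a lentiviral RNAi vector built on the pRDI292 backbone and designed to knock down human PARP1 (poly(ADP-ribose) polymerase 1) in mammalian cells. It is maintained in bacteria as a high-copy, ampicillin-selected plasmid. The recommended propagation strain is a recombination-deficient host, as is common for lentiviral plasmids whose repeated LTR sequences can be unstable. A puromycin marker allows selection of transduced mammalian cells, so stable knockdown populations can be established after the vector integrates.

The payload is a short hairpin cassette of about 60 bp targeting PARP1, made from annealed oligonucleotides. It sits between BamHI and SalI sites, both of which were retained. The catalogue entry does not name the promoter explicitly, but the listed sequencing primer is an H1 primer. This suggests that the hairpin lies downstream of the H1 RNA polymerase III promoter, which is a standard driver for shRNAs. The transcript would fold into a stem-loop and be processed by the cellular RNAi machinery into a siRNA directed against PARP1 mRNA. The "#5" in the name suggests it is one of several PARP1-targeting hairpins. No feature table is provided, so details such as the LTR configuration, the packaging signal and the promoter driving puromycin resistance are not stated in the record.

The associated publication tested whether the DNA damage sensors ATM, ATR, DNA-PKcs and PARP-1 are needed for HIV-1 integration. The construct therefore served as a tool for depleting PARP-1 in human cells to test its role in retroviral infection. More generally, it is suited to stable PARP1 loss-of-function studies.
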