>Addgene plasmid #14548 | pLV.PARP1#5 | addgene partial sequence | sequence record 21163 | 14548 with H1
CTTNGATTGGGAATCTTATAAGTTCTGTATGAGACCACAGATCCCCGTTGCTGATGGGTAGTACCTTCAA
GAGAGGTACTACCCATCAGCAACTTTTTGGAAAAGCTTATCGATACCGTCGACCCTGTGGAATGTGTGTC
AGTTAGGGTGTGGAAAGTCCCCAGGCTCCCCAGCAGGCAGAAGTATGCAAAGCATGCATCTCAATTAGTC
AGCAACCAGGTGTGGAAAGTCCCCAGGCTCCCCAGCAGGCAGAAGTATGCAAAGCATGCATCTCAATTAG
TCAGCAACCATAGTCCCGCCCCTAACTCCGCCCATCCCGCCCCTAACTCCGCCCAGTTCCGCCCATTCTC
CGCCCCATGGCTGACTAATTTTTTTTATTTATGCAGAGGCCGAGGCCGCCTCGGCCTCTGAGCTATTCCA
GAAGTAGTGAGGAGGCTTTTTTGGAGGCCTAGGCTTTTGCAAAAAGCTTACCATGACCGAGTACAAGCCC
ACGGTGCGCCTCGCCACCCGCGACGACGTCCCCAGGGCCGTACGCACCCTCGCCGCCGCGTTCGCCGACT
ACCCCGCCACGCGCCACACCGTCGATCCGGACCGCCACATCGAGCGGGTCACCGAGCTGCAAGAACTCTT
CCTCACGCGCGTCGGGCTCGACATCGGCNAGGTGTGGGTCGCGGACGACGGCGCCGCGGTGGCGGTCTG
